>Addgene plasmid #166129 | t1-405(del37/GAG) | addgene full sequence | sequence record 330258 | Addgene NGS Result
GTTTGACAGCTTATCATCGACTGCACGGTGCACCAATGCTTCTGGCGTCAGGCAGCCATCGGAAGCTGTG
GTATGGCTGTGCAGGTCGTAAATCACTGCATAATTCGTGTCGCTCAAGGCGCACTCCCGTTCTGGATAAT
GTTTTTTGCGCCGACATCATAACGGTTCTGGCAAATATTCTGAAATGAGCTGTTGACAATTAATCATCCG
GCTCGTATAATGTGTGGAATTGTGAGCGGATAACAATTTCACACAGGAAACAGCGCCGCTGAGAAAAAGC
GAAGCGGCACTGCTCTTTAACAATTTATCAGACAATCTGTGTGGGCACTCGACCGGAATTATCGATTAAC
TTTATTATTAAAAATTAAAGAGGTATATATTAATGTATCGATTAAATAAGGAGGAATAAACCATGGGGGG
TTCTCATCATCATCATCATCATGGTATGGCTAGCATGACTGGTGGACAGCAAATGGGTCGGGATCTGTAC
GACGATGACGATAAGGATCGATGGATCCGACCTCGAGCCATGGTTGCACTTTCACTGAAGATCAGCATTG
GGAATGTGGTGAAGACGATGCAGTTTGAGCCGTCTACCATGGTGTACGACGCCTGCCGCATCATTCGTGA
GCGGATCCCAGAGGCCCCAGCTGGTCCTCCCAGCGACTTTGGGCTCTTTCTGTCAGATGATGACCCCAAA
AAGGGTATATGGCTGGAGGCTGGGAAAGCTTTGGACTACTACATGCTCCGAAATGGGGACACTATGGAGT
ACAGGAAGAAACAGAGACCCCTGAAGATCCGTATGCTGGATGGAACTGTGAAGACGATCATGGTGGATGA
CTCTAAGACTGTCACTGACATGCTCATGACCATCTGTGCCCGCATTGGCATCACCAATCATGATGAATAT
TCATTGGTTCGAGAGCTGGGCGCAGGGTTGAACTGGCTGGACCATGGTCGGACACTGAGGGAGCAGGGTG
TAGAGGAGCACGAGACGCTGCTGCTGCGGAGGAAGTTCTTTTACTCAGACCAGAATGTGGATTCCCGGGA
CCCTGTACAGCTGAACCTCCTGTATGTGCAGGCACGAGATGACATCCTGAATGGCTCCCACCCTGTCTCC
TTTGACAAGGCCTGTGAGTTTGCTGGCTTCCAATGCCAGATCCAGTTTGGGCCCCACAATGAGCAGAAGC
ACAAGGCTGGCTTCCTTGACCTGAAGGACTTCCTGCCCAAGGAGTATGTGAAGCAGAAGGGAGAGCGTAA
GATCTTCCAGGCACACAAGAATTGTGGGCAGATGAGTGAGATTGAGGCCAAGGTCCGCTACGTGAAGCTA
GCCCGTTCTCTCAAGACTTACGGTGTCTCCTTCTTCCTGGTGAAGGAAAAAATGAAAGGGAAGAACAAGC
TAGTGCCCAGGCTTCTGGGCATCACCAAGGAGTGTGTGATGCGAGTGGATGAGAAGACCAAGGAAGTGAT
CCAGGAGTGGAACCTCACCAACATCAAACGCTGGGCTGCGTCTCCCAAAAGCTTCACCCTGGATTTTGGA
GATTACCAAGATGGCTATTACTCAGTACAGACAACTGAAGGGGAGCAGATTGCACAGCTCATTGCCGGCT
ACATCGATATCATCCTGAAGAAGAAAAAAAGCTAATGAGTCTAGAGGGCCCTATTCTATAGTGTCACCTA
AATGCTAAAGCTTGGCTGTTTTGGCGGATGAGAGAAGATTTTCAGCCTGATACAGATTAAATCAGAACGC
AGAAGCGGTCTGATAAAACAGAATTTGCCTGGCGGCAGTAGCGCGGTGGTCCCACCTGACCCCATGCCGA
ACTCAGAAGTGAAACGCCGTAGCGCCGATGGTAGTGTGGGGTCTCCCCATGCGAGAGTAGGGAACTGCCA
GGCATCAAATAAAACGAAAGGCTCAGTCGAAAGACTGGGCCTTTCGTTTTATCTGTTGTTTGTCGGTGAA
CGCTCTCCTGAGTAGGACAAATCCGCCGGGAGCGGATTTGAACGTTGCGAAGCAACGGCCCGGAGGGTGG
CGGGCAGGACGCCCGCCATAAACTGCCAGGCATCAAATTAAGCAGAAGGCCATCCTGACGGATGGCCTTT
TTGCGTTTCTACAAACTCTTTTGTTTATTTTTCTAAATACATTCAAATATGTATCCGCTCATGAGACAAT
AACCCTGATAAATGCTTCAATAATATTGAAAAAGGAAGAGTATGAGTATTCAACATTTCCGTGTCGCCCT
TATTCCCTTTTTTGCGGCATTTTGCCTTCCTGTTTTTGCTCACCCAGAAACGCTGGTGAAAGTAAAAGAT
GCTGAAGATCAGTTGGGTGCACGAGTGGGTTACATCGAACTGGATCTCAACAGCGGTAAGATCCTTGAGA
GTTTTCGCCCCGAAGAACGTTTTCCAATGATGAGCACTTTTAAAGTTCTGCTATGTGGCGCGGTATTATC
CCGTGTTGACGCCGGGCAAGAGCAACTCGGTCGCCGCATACACTATTCTCAGAATGACTTGGTTGAGTAC
TCACCAGTCACAGAAAAGCATCTTACGGATGGCATGACAGTAAGAGAATTATGCAGTGCTGCCATAACCA
TGAGTGATAACACTGCGGCCAACTTACTTCTGACAACGATCGGAGGACCGAAGGAGCTAACCGCTTTTTT
GCACAACATGGGGGATCATGTAACTCGCCTTGATCGTTGGGAACCGGAGCTGAATGAAGCCATACCAAAC
GACGAGCGTGACACCACGATGCCTGTAGCAATGGCAACAACGTTGCGCAAACTATTAACTGGCGAACTAC
TTACTCTAGCTTCCCGGCAACAATTAATAGACTGGATGGAGGCGGATAAAGTTGCAGGACCACTTCTGCG
CTCGGCCCTTCCGGCTGGCTGGTTTATTGCTGATAAATCTGGAGCCGGTGAGCGTGGGTCTCGCGGTATC
ATTGCAGCACTGGGGCCAGATGGTAAGCCCTCCCGTATCGTAGTTATCTACACGACGGGGAGTCAGGCAA
CTATGGATGAACGAAATAGACAGATCGCTGAGATAGGTGCCTCACTGATTAAGCATTGGTAACTGTCAGA
CCAAGTTTACTCATATATACTTTAGATTGATTTAAAACTTCATTTTTAATTTAAAAGGATCTAGGTGAAG
ATCCTTTTTGATAATCTCATGACCAAAATCCCTTAACGTGAGTTTTCGTTCCACTGAGCGTCAGACCCCG
TAGAAAAGATCAAAGGATCTTCTTGAGATCCTTTTTTTCTGCGCGTAATCTGCTGCTTGCAAACAAAAAA
ACCACCGCTACCAGCGGTGGTTTGTTTGCCGGATCAAGAGCTACCAACTCTTTTTCCGAAGGTAACTGGC
TTCAGCAGAGCGCAGATACCAAATACTGTCCTTCTAGTGTAGCCGTAGTTAGGCCACCACTTCAAGAACT
CTGTAGCACCGCCTACATACCTCGCTCTGCTAATCCTGTTACCAGTGGCTGCTGCCAGTGGCGATAAGTC
GTGTCTTACCGGGTTGGACTCAAGACGATAGTTACCGGATAAGGCGCAGCGGTCGGGCTGAACGGGGGGT
TCGTGCACACAGCCCAGCTTGGAGCGAACGACCTACACCGAACTGAGATACCTACAGCGTGAGCTATGAG
AAAGCGCCACGCTTCCCGAAGGGAGAAAGGCGGACAGGTATCCGGTAAGCGGCAGGGTCGGAACAGGAGA
GCGCACGAGGGAGCTTCCAGGGGGAAACGCCTGGTATCTTTATAGTCCTGTCGGGTTTCGCCACCTCTGA
CTTGAGCGTCGATTTTTGTGATGCTCGTCAGGGGGGCGGAGCCTATGGAAAAACGCCAGCAACGCGGCCT
TTTTACGGTTCCTGGCCTTTTGCTGGCCTTTTGCTCACATGTTCTTTCCTGCGTTATCCCCTGATTCTGT
GGATAACCGTATTACCGCCTTTGAGTGAGCTGATACCGCTCGCCGCAGCCGAACGACCGAGCGCAGCGAG
TCAGTGAGCGAGGAAGCGGAAGAGCGCCTGATGCGGTATTTTCTCCTTACGCATCTGTGCGGTATTTCAC
ACCGCATATGGTGCACTCTCAGTACAATCTGCTCTGATGCCGCATAGTTAAGCCAGTATACACTCCGCTA
TCGCTACGTGACTGGGTCATGGCTGCGCCCCGACACCCGCCAACACCCGCTGACGCGCCCTGACGGGCTT
GTCTGCTCCCGGCATCCGCTTACAGACAAGCTGTGACCGTCTCCGGGAGCTGCATGTGTCAGAGGTTTTC
ACCGTCATCACCGAAACGCGCGAGGCAGCAGATCAATTCGCGCGCGAAGGCGAAGCGGCATGCATTTACG
TTGACACCATCGAATGGTGCAAAACCTTTCGCGGTATGGCATGATAGCGCCCGGAAGAGAGTCAATTCAG
GGTGGTGAATGTGAAACCAGTAACGTTATACGATGTCGCAGAGTATGCCGGTGTCTCTTATCAGACCGTT
TCCCGCGTGGTGAACCAGGCCAGCCACGTTTCTGCGAAAACGCGGGAAAAAGTGGAAGCGGCGATGGCGG
AGCTGAATTACATTCCCAACCGCGTGGCACAACAACTGGCGGGCAAACAGTCGTTGCTGATTGGCGTTGC
CACCTCCAGTCTGGCCCTGCACGCGCCGTCGCAAATTGTCGCGGCGATTAAATCTCGCGCCGATCAACTG
GGTGCCAGCGTGGTGGTGTCGATGGTAGAACGAAGCGGCGTCGAAGCCTGTAAAGCGGCGGTGCACAATC
TTCTCGCGCAACGCGTCAGTGGGCTGATCATTAACTATCCGCTGGATGACCAGGATGCCATTGCTGTGGA
AGCTGCCTGCACTAATGTTCCGGCGTTATTTCTTGATGTCTCTGACCAGACACCCATCAACAGTATTATT
TTCTCCCATGAAGACGGTACGCGACTGGGCGTGGAGCATCTGGTCGCATTGGGTCACCAGCAAATCGCGC
TGTTAGCGGGCCCATTAAGTTCTGTCTCGGCGCGTCTGCGTCTGGCTGGCTGGCATAAATATCTCACTCG
CAATCAAATTCAGCCGATAGCGGAACGGGAAGGCGACTGGAGTGCCATGTCCGGTTTTCAACAAACCATG
CAAATGCTGAATGAGGGCATCGTTCCCACTGCGATGCTGGTTGCCAACGATCAGATGGCGCTGGGCGCAA
TGCGCGCCATTACCGAGTCCGGGCTGCGCGTTGGTGCGGATATCTCGGTAGTGGGATACGACGATACCGA
AGACAGCTCATGTTATATCCCGCCGTTAACCACCATCAAACAGGATTTTCGCCTGCTGGGGCAAACCAGC
GTGGACCGCTTGCTGCAACTCTCTCAGGGCCAGGCGGTGAAGGGCAATCAGCTGTTGCCCGTCTCACTGG
TGAAAAGAAAAACCACCCTGGCGCCCAATACGCAAACCGCCTCTCCCCGCGCGTTGGCCGATTCATTAAT
GCAGCTGGCACGACAGGTTTCCCGACTGGAAAGCGGGCAGTGAGCGCAACGCAATTAATGTAAGTTAGCG
CGAATTGATCTG
Features (pLannotate 1.2.2; 21 found; start..end, strand, type, name):
      3..20      +  promoter       tet promoter (fragment): E. coli promoter for tetracycline efflux protein gene
     16..117     -  CDS            yciV (fragment): RNAAM_ECOLI - Also known as trpH From Escherichia coli (strain K12).
    193..222     +  promoter       trc promoter: strong E. coli promoter; hybrid between the trp and lac UV5 promoters
    230..246     +  protein_bind   lac operator: The lac repressor binds to the lac operator to inhibit transcription in E. coli. This inhibition can be relieved by adding lactose or isopropyl-β-D-thiogalactopyranoside (IPTG). lac repressor encoded by lacI
    263..332     +  misc_feature   rrnG antiterminator: antiterminator from the E. coli rrnG leader region (Berg et al., 1989)
    383..409     +  CDS            minicistron: synthetic cistron containing a ribosome binding site (Shine-Dalgarno sequence), for enhancing the bacterial expression of a downstream cistron (Schoner, 1997) This first cistron should terminate 3 bp upstream of the ATG for the second cistron.
    425..445     +  CDS            capTEV™ (fragment): composite tag for in vivo biotinylation, TEV protease cleavage, and 6xHis tagging
    446..478     +  CDS            T7 tag (gene 10 leader): leader peptide from bacteriophage T7 gene 10 promotes efficient translation in E. coli
    482..505     +  CDS            Xpress™ tag: Xpress™ epitope tag, including an enterokinase recognition and cleavage site
    530..1642    +  CDS            TLN1 (fragment): TLN1_HUMAN - Also known as KIAA1027, TLN. Experimental evidence at protein level: Swiss-Prot protein existence level 1. Probably involved in connections of major cytoskeletal structures to the plasma membrane. High molecular weight cytoskeletal protein concentrated at regions of cell-substratum contact and, in lymphocytes, at cell-cell contacts (By similarity). From Homo sapiens (Human).
   1665..1683    -  promoter       SP6 promoter: promoter for bacteriophage SP6 RNA polymerase
   1777..1892    +  ncRNA          5S rRNA: Accession: RF00001 - 5S ribosomal RNA
   1896..1982    +  terminator     rrnB T1 terminator: Escherichia coli rrnB; transcription terminator T1 from the E. coli rrnB gene
   2074..2101    +  terminator     rrnB T2 terminator: transcription terminator T2 from the E. coli rrnB gene
   2120..2211    +  promoter       AmpR promoter: bla
   2212..3072    +  CDS            AmpR: β-lactamase; bla; confers resistance to ampicillin, carbenicillin, and related antibiotics
   3243..3831    +  rep_origin     ori: high-copy-number ColE1/pMB1/pBR322/pUC origin of replication
   4017..4157    -  misc_feature   bom: basis of mobility region from pBR322
   4259..4299    -  CDS            rop (fragment): Rop protein, which maintains plasmids at low copy number; rop
   4343..4420    +  promoter       lacIq promoter: lacI (mutant); In the lacIq allele, a single base change in the promoter boosts expression of the lacI gene about 10-fold.
   4421..5503    +  CDS            lacI: lac repressor; lacI; The lac repressor binds to the lac operator to inhibit transcription in E. coli. This inhibition can be relieved by adding lactose or isopropyl-β-D-thiogalactopyranoside (IPTG).
