[The description below was written by a language model from this plasmid's Addgene catalogue record and pLannotate feature annotations shown in this document.]
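Description:
t1-405(del37/GAG) is a bacterial expression plasmid built on the commercial pTrcHis C backbone for producing a modified human talin-1 (TLN1) head domain in E. coli. The plasmid is about 5.5 kb, replicates from a high-copy ColE1/pMB1-type origin (with a pBR322 bom region and only a fragment of rop remaining) and is selected with ampicillin through the β-lactamase gene.

The insert of roughly 1.1 kb encodes talin-1 residues 1–405, in which 37 amino acids of the F1-domain loop have been deleted and replaced by a short Gly-Ala-Gly linker. Transcription is driven by the trc promoter, a strong trp/lac hybrid, controlled by an adjacent lac operator. The plasmid carries its own lacI gene under the lacIq promoter, so expression stays repressed until induced with IPTG. Between promoter and coding sequence lie an rrnG antiterminator and a minicistron with a ribosome binding site, both intended to improve transcription and translation of the downstream reading frame. The protein is made with a vector-encoded N-terminal leader comprising a hexahistidine tag, the T7 gene 10 leader and the Xpress epitope, which includes an enterokinase site allowing the tags to be removed after purification. The automated "capTEV" fragment annotation most likely just reflects the His6 stretch. The rrnB T1 and T2 terminators follow the insert.

The construct serves to produce recombinant loop-deleted talin head for affinity purification. The associated study examined the F1 loop's role as a gatekeeper in integrin activation and clustering, so the protein is suited to comparison with the intact talin head.
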