Addgene plasmid #166129: t1-405(del37/GAG)
Purpose: Expression of human talin-1 head (aa1-405) in E. coli. Contains 37 amino acid deletion in F1-loop, replaced with Gly-Ala-Gly. N-terminal His6, Xpress-epitopeDLYDDDDK) and enterokinase cleavage site.
Depositing lab: Vesa Hytönen. Depositing organization: Tampere University, BioMediTech. Publication: The F1 loop of the talin head domain acts as a gatekeeper in integrin activation and clustering. Kukkurainen S, Azizi L, Zhang P, Jacquier MC, Baikoghli M, von Essen M, Tuukkanen A, Laitaoja M, Liu X, Rahikainen R, Orlowski A, Janis J, Maatta JAE, Varjosalo M, Vattulainen I, Rog T, Svergun D, Cheng RH, Wu J, Hytonen VP, Wehrle-Haller B. J Cell Sci. 2020 Oct 12;133(19). pii: 133/19/jcs239202. doi: 10.1242/jcs.239202. PubMed 33046605.
Backbone
  Vector backbone: pTrcHis C
  Backbone manufacturer: Thermo Fisher Scientific, Carlsbad, CA
  Total vector size (bp): 5543
  Modifications to backbone: includes an N-terminal hexahistidine tag (MGGSHHHHHHGMASMTGGQQMGRDLYDDDD- KDRWIRPRA) before the insert.
  Vector type: Bacterial Expression
Growth in bacteria
  Bacterial resistance: Ampicillin, 100 μg/mL
  Growth temperature: 37°C
  Growth strain: DH5alpha
  Growth instructions: Use BL21-Star (DE3), or other suitable strain for expression. 37C for 5h growing after induction. At lower temperature can be O/N. IPTG as the inducing agent
  Copy number: High Copy
Gene/Insert
  Gene/Insert name: T1head1-405(del37/GAG) (alt name: talin-1 head)
  Species: H. sapiens (human)
  Insert size (bp): 1116
  Mutation: aa1-405, with 37 aa deletion in the F1-loop which is replaced with Gly-Ala-Gly
  Entrez Gene: TLN1 (a.k.a. ILWEQ, TLN, talin-1)
  Tag / fusion protein: His6-tag, Xpress-epitope (DLYDDDDK) and enterokinase cleavage site (N terminal on insert)
Terms and licenses: Academic/Nonprofit Terms; Industry Terms: Not Available to Industry
How to cite: t1-405(del37/GAG) was a gift from Vesa Hytönen (Addgene plasmid # 166129 ; http://n2t.net/addgene:166129 ; RRID:Addgene_166129)
